Addgene plasmid #45053: pYES-mtGFP
Depositing lab: Benedikt Westermann. Depositing organization: Ludwig-Maximilians-Universitaet Muenchen (LMU). Publication: Mitochondria-targeted green fluorescent proteins: convenient tools for the study of organelle biogenesis in Saccharomyces cerevisiae. Westermann B, Neupert W. Yeast. 2000 Nov;16(15):1421-7. 10.1002/1097-0061(200011)16:15<1421::AID-YEA624>3.0.CO;2-U PubMed 11054823.
Backbone
  Vector backbone: pYES2.0
  Vector type: Yeast Expression
  Selectable markers: URA3
Growth in bacteria
  Bacterial resistance: Ampicillin, 100 μg/mL
  Growth temperature: 37°C
  Growth strain: DH5alpha
  Copy number: Unknown
Gene/Insert
  Gene/Insert name: mtGFP
  Promoter: GAL
  Cloning method: Restriction Enzyme; 5′ cloning site HindIII (not destroyed); 3′ cloning site EcoRI (not destroyed)
  Sequencing primers: 5′ none; 3′ none
Terms and licenses: Academic/Nonprofit Terms; Industry Terms: Not Available to Industry
Depositor comments: additional information can be found at: http://www.zellbiologie.uni-bayreuth.de/sequences.htm
How to cite: pYES-mtGFP was a gift from Benedikt Westermann (Addgene plasmid # 45053 ; http://n2t.net/addgene:45053 ; RRID:Addgene_45053)
