[The description below was written by a language model from this plasmid's Addgene catalogue record and pLannotate feature annotations shown in this document.]
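Description:
pYES-mtGFP is a yeast expression plasmid of about 6.8 kb, built on the pYES2.0 backbone and designed to label mitochondria in Saccharomyces cerevisiae with green fluorescent protein. It is an E. coli–yeast shuttle vector. A high-copy ColE1/pUC-type origin and the β-lactamase gene (ampicillin resistance) support propagation in bacteria. The 2μ origin, accompanied by an adjacent fragment of 2μ plasmid sequence annotated as RAF1, allows episomal maintenance in yeast. URA3, under its own promoter, provides selection in uracil auxotrophs and can be counterselected with 5-fluoroorotic acid. An f1 origin is also present, which in principle permits single-stranded DNA production.

The mtGFP insert lies between the HindIII and EcoRI sites. It consists of an N-terminal fragment of the Neurospora crassa F0-ATPase subunit 9 (ATP9/oli), followed by an Aequorea victoria GFP coding sequence. The subunit 9 segment is a well-known mitochondrial presequence, so it presumably acts here as the signal that directs GFP into the organelle. Transcription is driven by the Gal4-regulated GAL1 promoter, which makes expression inducible by galactose, and it ends at the CYC1 terminator. A T7 promoter from the backbone sits just upstream of the insert, and a short lacI fragment appears to be a backbone remnant with no stated function.

According to the associated publication, the construct is one of a set of mitochondria-targeted GFP tools for studying organelle biogenesis in budding yeast. It can be used to visualise mitochondrial morphology, distribution and inheritance in living cells. The record does not specify which GFP variant is used.
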