Features (pLannotate 1.2.2; 14 found; start..end, strand, type, name):
      2..444     +  promoter       GAL1 promoter: S. cerevisiae GAL1; inducible promoter, regulated by Gal4
    476..494     +  promoter       T7 promoter: promoter for bacteriophage T7 RNA polymerase
    508..714     +  CDS            oli (fragment): ATP9_NEUCR - Also known as atp-9, atp9, prl-1. Experimental evidence at protein level: Swiss-Prot protein existence level 1. Mitochondrial membrane ATP synthase (F(1)F(0) ATP synthase or Complex V) produces ATP from ADP in the presence of a proton gradient across the membrane which is generated by electron transport complexes of the respiratory chain. F-type ATPases consist of two structural domains, F(1) - containing the extramembraneous catalytic core and F(0) - containing the membrane proton channel, linked together by a central stalk and a peripheral stalk. During catalysis, ATP synthesis
    736..1451    +  CDS            GFP (fragment): Aequoria victoria green fluorescent protein
   1512..1759    +  terminator     CYC1 terminator: S. cerevisiae CYC1; transcription terminator for CYC1
   1764..1817    -  CDS            lacI (fragment): lac repressor; lacI; The lac repressor binds to the lac operator to inhibit transcription in E. coli. This inhibition can be relieved by adding lactose or isopropyl-β-D-thiogalactopyranoside (IPTG).
   2000..2588    -  rep_origin     ori: high-copy-number ColE1/pMB1/pBR322/pUC origin of replication
   2759..3619    -  CDS            AmpR: β-lactamase; bla; confers resistance to ampicillin, carbenicillin, and related antibiotics
   3620..3636    -  promoter       AmpR promoter (fragment): bla
   3715..4518    -  CDS            URA3: orotidine-5'-phosphate decarboxylase, required for uracil biosynthesis; S. cerevisiae URA3; yeast auxotrophic marker, counterselectable with 5-fluoroorotic acid (5-FOA)
   4519..4734    -  promoter       URA3 promoter: S. cerevisiae URA3
   4759..5184    +  CDS            RAF1 (fragment): RAF_YEAST - Experimental evidence at transcript level: Swiss-Prot protein existence level 2. Antagonizes transcriptional repression of recombinase FLP by REP1-REP2. May play a role in plasmid partitioning. From Saccharomyces cerevisiae (strain ATCC 204508 / S288c) (Baker's yeast).
   5338..6218    -  rep_origin     2μ ori: yeast 2μ plasmid origin of replication
   6287..6742    -  rep_origin     f1 ori (sequence partly withheld): f1 bacteriophage origin of replication; arrow indicates direction of (+) strand synthesis
>Addgene plasmid #45053 | pYES-mtGFP | depositor full sequence | sequence record 62414 | pYES-mtGFP sequence 6759 bps
ACGGATTAGAAGCCGCCGAGCGGGTGACAGCCCTCCGAAGGAAGACTCTCCTCCGTGCGTCCTCGTCCTC
ACCGGTCGCGTTCCTGAAACGCAGATGTGCCTCGCGCCGCACTGCTCCGAACAATAAAGATTCTACAATA
CTAGCTTTTATGGTTATGAAGAGGAAAAATTGGCAGTAACCTGGCCCCACAAACCTTCAAATGAACGAAT
CAAATTAACAACCATAGGATGATAATGCGATTAGTTTTTTAGCCTTATTTCTGGGGTAATTAATCAGCGA
AGCGATGATTTTTGATCTATTAACAGATATATAAATGCAAAAACTGCATTAACCACTTTAACTAATACTT
TCAACATTTTCGGTTTGTATTACTTCTTATTCAAATGTAATAAAAGTATCAACAAAAAATTGTTAATATA
CCTCTATACTTTAACGTCAAGGAGAAAAAACCCCGGATCGGACTACTAGCAGCTGTAATACGACTCACTA
TAGGGAATATTAAGCTTATGGCCTCCACTCGTGTCCTCGCCTCTCGCCTGGCCTCCCGGATGGCTGCTTC
CGCCAAGGTTGCCCGCCCTGCTGTCCGCGTTGCTCAGGTCAGCAAGCGCACCATCCAGACTGGCTCCCCC
CTCCAGACCCTCAAGCGCACCCAGATGACCTCCATCGTCAACGCCACCACCCGCCAGGCTTTCCAGAAGC
GCGCCTACTCTTCCGGATCCCCGGGTACCAGATCTATGAGTAAGGGTGAAGAACTTTTCACTGGAGTTGT
CCCAATTCTTGTTGAATTAGATGGTGATGTTAATGGGCACAAATTTTCTGTCAGTGGAGAGGGTGAAGGT
GATGCAACATACGGAAAACTTACCCTTAAATTTATTTGCACTACTGGAAAACTACCTGTTCCATGGCCAA
CACTTGTCACTACTTTCACTTATGGTGTTCAATGCTTTTCAAGATACCCAGATCATATGAAACGGCATGA
CTTTTTCAAGAGTGCCATGCCCGAAGGTTATGTACAGGAAAGAACTATATTTTTCAAAGATGACGGGAAC
TACAAGACACGTGCTGAAGTCAAGTTTGAAGGTGATACCCTTGTTAATAGAATCGAGTTAAAAGGTATTG
ATTTTAAAGAAGATGGAAACATTCTTGGACACAAATTGGAATACAACTATAACTCACACAATGTATACAT
CATGGCAGACAAACAAAAGAATGGAATCAAAGTTAACTTCAAAATTAGACACAACATTGAAGATGGAAGC
GTTCAACTAGCAGACCATTATCAACAAAATACTCCAATTGGCGATGGCCCTGTCCTTTTACCAGACAACC
ATTACCTGTCCACACAATCTGCCCTTTCGAAAGATCCCAACGAAAAGAGAGACCACATGGTCCTTCTTGA
GTTTGTAACAGCTGCTGGGATTACACATGGCATGGATGAACTATACAAATAAGAATTCTGCAGATATCCA
TCACACTGGCGGCCGCTCGAGCATGCATCTAGAGGGCCGCATCATGTAATTAGTTATGTCACGCTTACAT
TCACGCCCTCCCCCCACATCCGCTCTAACCGAAAAGGAAGGAGTTAGACAACCTGAAGTCTAGGTCCCTA
TTTATTTTTTTATAGTTATGTTAGTATTAAGAACGTTATTTATATTTCAAATTTTTCTTTTTTTTCTGTA
CAGACGCGTGTACGCATGTAACATTATACTGAAAACCTTGCTTGAGAAGGTTTTGGGACGCTCGAAGGCT
TTAATTTGCGGCCCTGCATTAATGAATCGGCCAACGCGCGGGGAGAGGCGGTTTGCGTATTGGGCGCTCT
TCCGCTTCCTCGCTCACTGACTCGCTGCGCTCGGTCGTTCGGCTGCGGCGAGCGGTATCAGCTCACTCAA
AGGCGGTAATACGGTTATCCACAGAATCAGGGGATAACGCAGGAAAGAACATGTGAGCAAAAGGCCAGCA
AAAGCCCAGGAACCGTAAAAAGGCCGCGTTGCTGGCGTTTTTCCATAGGCTCCGCCCCCCTGACGAGCAT
CACAAAAATCGACGCTCAAGTCAGAGGTGGCGAAACCCGACAGGACTATAAAGATACCAGGCGTTTCCCC
CTGGAAGCTCCCTCGTGCGCTCTCCTGTTCCGACCCTGCCGCTTACCGGATACCTGTCCGCCTTTCTCCC
TTCGGGAAGCGTGGCGCTTTCTCATAGCTCACGCTGTAGGTATCTCAGTTCGGTGTAGGTCGTTCGCTCC
AAGCTGGGCTGTGTGCACGAACCCCCCGTTCAGCCCGACCGCTGCGCCTTATCCGGTAACTATCGTCTTG
AGTCCAACCCGGTAAGACACGACTTATCGCCACTGGCAGCAGCCACTGGTAACAGGATTAGCAGAGCGAG
GTATGTAGGCGGTGCTACAGAGTTCTTGAAGTGGTGGCCTAACTACGGCTACACTAGAAGGACAGTATTT
GGTATCTGCGCTCTGCTGAAGCCAGTTACCTTCGGAAAAAGAGTTGGTAGCTCTTGATCCGGCAAACAAA
CCACCGCTGGTAGCGGTGGTTTTTTTGTTTGCAAGCAGCAGATTACGCGCAGAAAAAAAGGATCTCAAGA
AGATCCTTTGATCTTTTCTACGGGGTCTGACGCTCAGTGGAACGAAAACTCACGTTAAGGGATTTTGGTC
ATGAGATTATCAAAAAGGATCTTCACCTAGATCCTTTTAAATTAAAAATGAAGTTTTAAATCAATCTAAA
GTATATATGAGTAAACTTGGTCTGACAGTTACCAATGCTTAATCAGTGAGGCACCTATCTCAGCGATCTG
TCTATTTCGTTCATCCATAGTTGCCTGACTCCCCGTCGTGTAGATAACTACGATACGGGAGCGCTTACCA
TCTGGCCCCAGTGCTGCAATGATACCGCGAGACCCACGCTCACCGGCTCCAGATTTATCAGCAATAAACC
AGCCAGCCGGAAGGGCCGAGCGCAGAAGTGGTCCTGCAACTTTATCCGCCTCCATTCAGTCTATTAATTG
TTGCCGGGAAGCTAGAGTAAGTAGTTCGCCAGTTAATAGTTTGCGCAACGTTGTTGGCATTGCTACAGGC
ATCGTGGTGTCACTCTCGTCGTTTGGTATGGCTTCATTCAGCTCCGGTTCCCAACGATCAAGGCGAGTTA
CATGATCCCCCATGTTGTGCAAAAAAGCGGTTAGCTCCTTCGGTCCTCCGATCGTTGTCAGAAGTAAGTT
GGCCGCAGTGTTATCACTCATGGTTATGGCAGCACTGCATAATTCTCTTACTGTCATGCCATCCGTAAGA
TGCTTTTCTGTGACTGGTGAGTACTCAACCAAGTCATTCTGAGAATAGTGTATGCGGCGACCGAGTTGCT
CTTGCCCGGCGTCAATACGGGATAATAGTGTATCACATAGCAGAACTTTAAAAGTGCTCATCATTGGAAA
ACGTTCTTCGGGGCGAAAACTCTCAAGGATCTTACCGCTGTTGAGATCCAGTTCGATGTAACCCACTCGT
GCACCCAACTGATCTTCAGCATCTTTTACTTTCACCAGCGTTTCTGGGTGAGCAAAAACAGGAAGGCAAA
ATGCCGCAAAAAAGGGAATAAGGGCGACACGGAAATGTTGAATACTCATACTCTTCCTTTTTCAATGGGT
AATAACTGATATAATTAAATTGAAGCTCTAATTTGTGAGTTTAGTATACATGCATTTACTTATAATACAG
TTTTTTAGTTTTGCTGGCCGCATCTTCTCAAATATGCTTCCCAGCCTGCTTTTCTGTAACGTTCACCCTC
TACCTTAGCATCCCTTCCCTTTGCAAATAGTCCTCTTCCAACAATAATAATGTCAGATCCTGTAGAGACC
ACATCATCCACGGTTCTATACTGTTGACCCAATGCGTCTCCCTTGTCATCTAAACCCACACCGGGTGTCA
TAATCAACCAATCGTAACCTTCATCTCTTCCACCCATGTCTCTTTGAGCAATAAAGCCGATAACAAAATC
TTTGTCGCTCTTCGCAATGTCAACAGTACCCTTAGTATATTCTCCAGTAGATAGGGAGCCCTTGCATGAC
AATTCTGCTAACATCAAAAGGCCTCTAGGTTCCTTTGTTACTTCTTCTGCCGCCTGCTTCAAACCGCTAA
CAATACCTGGGCCCACCACACCGTGTGCATTCGTAATGTCTGCCCATTCTGCTATTCTGTATACACCCGC
AGAGTACTGCAATTTGACTGTATTACCAATGTCAGCAAATTTTCTGTCTTCGAAGAGTAAAAAATTGTAC
TTGGCGGATAATGCCTTTAGCGGCTTAACTGTGCCCTCCATGGAAAAATCAGTCAAGATATCCACATGTG
TTTTTAGTAAACAAATTTTGGGACCTAATGCTTCAACTAACTCCAGTAATTCCTTGGTGGTACGAACATC
CAATGAAGCACACAAGTTTGTTTGCTTTTCGTGCATGATATTAAATAGCTTGGCAGCAACAGGACTAGGA
TGAGTAGCAGCACGTTCCTTATATGTAGCTTTCGACATGATTTATCTTCGTTTCCTGCAGGTTTTTGTTC
TGTGCAGTTGGGTTAAGAATACTGGGCAATTTCATGTTTCTTCAACACTACATATGCGTATATATACCAA
TCTAAGTCTGTGCTCCTTCCTTCGTTCTTCCTTCTGTTCGGAGATTACCGAATCAAAAAAATTTCAAAGA
AACCGAAATCAAAAAAAAGAATAAAAAAAAAATGATGAATTGAATTGAAAAGCTAGCTTATCGATGATAA
GCTGTCAAAGATGAGAATTAATTCCACGGACTATAGACTATACTAGATACTCCGTCTACTGTACGATACA
CTTCCGCTCAGGTCCTTGTCCTTTAACGAGGCCTTACCACTCTTTTGTTACTCTATTGATCCAGCTCAGC
AAAGGCAGTGTGATCTAAGATTCTATCTTCGCGATGTAGTAAAACTAGCTAGACCGAGAAAGAGACTAGA
AATGCAAAAGGCACTTCTACAATGGCTGCCATCATTATTATCCGATGTGACGCTGCAGCTTCTCAATGAT
ATTCGAATACGCTTTGAGGAGATACAGCCTAATATCCGACAAACTGTTTTACAGATTTACGATCGTACTT
GTTACCCATCATTGAATTTTGAACATCCGAACCTGGGAGTTTTCCCTGAAACAGATAGTATATTTGAACC
TGTATAATAATATATAGTCTAGCGCTTTACGGAAGACAATGTATGTATTTCGGTTCCTGGAGAAACTATT
GCATCTATTGCATAGGTAATCTTGCACGTCGCATCCCCGGTTCATTTTCTGCGTTTCCATCTTGCACTTC
AATAGCATATCTTTGTTAACGAAGCATCTGTGCTTCATTTTGTAGAACAAAAATGCAACGCGAGAGCGCT
AATTTTTCAAACAAAGAATCTGAGCTGCATTTTTACAGAACAGAAATGCAACGCGAAAGCGCTATTTTAC
CAACGAAGAATCTGTGCTTCATTTTTGTAAAACAAAAATGCAACGCGACGAGAGCGCTAATTTTTCAAAC
AAAGAATCTGAGCTGCATTTTTACAGAACAGAAATGCAACGCGAGAGCGCTATTTTACCAACAAAGAATC
TATACTTCTTTTTTGTTCTACAAAAATGCATCCCGAGAGCGCTATTTTTCTAACAAAGCATCTTAGATTA
CTTTTTTTCTCCTTTGTGCGCTCTATAATGCAGTCTCTTGATAACTTTTTGCACTGTAGGTCCGTTAAGG
TTAGAAGAAGGCTACTTTGGTGTCTATTTTCTCTTCCATAAAAAAAGCCTGACTCCACTTCCCGCGTTTA
CTGATTACTAGCGAAGCTGCGGGTGCATTTTTTCAAGATAAAGGCATCCCCGATTATATTCTATACCGAT
GTGGATTGCGCATACTTTGTGAACAGAAAGTGATAGCGTTGATGATTCTTCATTGGTCAGAAAATTATGA
ACGGTTTCTTCTATTTTGTCTCTATATACTACGTATAGGAAATGTTTACATTTTCGTATTGTTTTCGATT
CACTCTATGAATAGTTCTTACTACAATTTTTTTGTCTAAAGAGTAATACTAGAGATAAACATAAAAAATG
TAGAGGTCGAGTTTAGATGCAAGTTCAAGGAGCGAAAGGTGGATGGGTAGGTTATATAGGGATATAGCAC
AGAGATATATAGCAAAGAGATACTTTTGAGCAATGTTTGTGGAAGCGGTATTCGCAATGGGAAGCTCC
[37 nt withheld, positions 6229-6265]
A
[37 nt withheld, positions 6267-6303]
ATTTTGTTAAAATTCGCGTTAAATTTTTGTTAAATCAGCTCATTTTTTAACGAATAGCCCGAAATCGGCA
AAATCCCTTATAAATCAAAAGAATAGACCGAGATAGGGTTGAGTGTTGTTCCAGTTTCCAACAAGAGTCC
ACTATTAAAGAACGTGGACTCCAACGTCAAAGGGCGAAAAAGG
[39 nt withheld, positions 6487-6525]
T
[35 nt withheld, positions 6527-6561]
GTAAATCGGAAGGGTAAACGGATGCCCCCATTTAGAGCTTGACGGGGAAAGCCGGCG
[41 nt withheld, positions 6619-6659]
GGCTAGGGCGGTGGGAAGTGTAGGGGTCACGCTGGGCGTAACCACCACACCCGCCGCGCTTAATGGGGCG
CTACAGGGCGCGTGGGGATGATCCACTAGT
