>Addgene plasmid #45053 | pYES-mtGFP | addgene partial sequence | sequence record 63995 | Gal1 5'-AATATACCTCTATACTTTAACGTC-3'
GGATCGGACTACTAGCAGCTGTAATACGACTCACTATAGGGAATATTAAGCTTATGGCCTCCACTCGTGT
CCTCGCCTCTCGCCTGGCCTCCCGGATGGCTGCTTCCGCCAAGGTTGCCCGCCCTGCTGTCCGCGTTGCT
CAGGTCAGCAAGCGCACCATCCAGACTGGCTCCCCCCTCCAGACCCTCAAGCGCACCCAGATGACCTCCA
TCGTCAACGCCACCACCCGCCAGGCTTTCCAGAAGCGCGCCTACTCTTCCGGATCCCCGGGTACCAGATC
TATGAGTAAGGGTGAAGAACTTTTCACTGGAGTTGTCCCAATTCTTGTTGAATTAGATGGTGATGTTAAT
GGGCACAAATTTTCTGTCAGTGGAGAGGGTGAAGGTGATGCAACATACGGAAAACTTACCCTTAAATTTA
TTTGCACTACTGGAAAACTACCTGTTCCATGGCCAACACTTGTCACTACTTTCACTTATGGTGTTCAATG
CTTTTCAAGATACCCAGATCATATGAAACGGCATGACTTTTTCAAGAGTGCCATGCCCGAAGGTTATGTA
CAGGAAAGAACTATATTTTTCAAAGATGACGGGAACTACAAGACACGTGCTGAAGTCAAGTTTGAAGGTG
ATACCCTTGTTAATAGAATCGAGTTAAAAGGTATTGATTTTAAAGAAGATGGAAACATTCTTGGACACAA
ATTGGAATACAACTATAACTCACACAATGTATACATCATGGCAGACAAACAAAAGAATGGAATCAAAGTT
AACTTCAAAATTAGACACAACATTGAAGATGGAAGCGTTCAACTAGCAGACCATTATCAACAAAATACTC
CAATTGGCGATGGCCCTGTCCTTTTACCAGACAACCATTACCTGTCCACACAATCT
