>Addgene plasmid #45053 | pYES-mtGFP | addgene partial sequence | sequence record 64352 | URA3-R2 5'-TTGGCGGATAATGCCTTTAG-3'
AAATCAGTCAAGATATCCACATGTGTTTTTAGTAAACAAATTTTGGGACCTAATGCTTCAACTAACTCCA
GTAATTCCTTGGTGGTACGAACATCCAATGAAGCACACAAGTTTGTTTGCTTTTCGTGCATGATATTAAA
TAGCTTGGCAGCAACAGGACTAGGATGAGTAGCAGCACGTTCCTTATATGTAGCTTTCGACATGATTTAT
CTTCGTTTCCTGCAGGTTTTTGTTCTGTGCAGTTGGGTTAAGAATACTGGGCAATTTCATGTTTCTTCAA
CACTACATATGCGTATATATACCAATCTAAGTCTGTGCTCCTTCCTTCGTTCTTCCTTCTGTTCGGAGAT
TACCGAATCAAAAAAATTTCAAGGAAACCGAAATCAAAAAAAAGAATAAAAAAAAAATGATGAATTGAAA
AGCTAGCTTATCGATGATAAGCTGTCAAACATGAGAATTAATTCCACGGACTATAGACTATACCTAGTAT
ACTCCGTCTACTGTACGATACACTTCCGCTCAGGTCCTTGTCCTTTAACGAGGCCTTACCACTCTTTTGT
TACTCTATTGATCCAGCTCAGCAAAGGCAGTGTGATCTAAGATTCTATCTTCGCGATGTAGTAAAACTAG
CTAGACCGAGAAAGAGACTAGAAATGCAAAAGGCACTTCTACAATGGCTGCCATCATTATTATCCGATGT
GACGCTGCAGCTTCTCAATGATATTCGAATACGCTTTGAGGAGATACAGCCTAATATCCGACAAACTGTT
TTACAGATTTACGATCGTACTTGTTACCCATCATTGAATTTTGAACATCCGAACCTGGGAGTTTTCCCTG
AAACAGATAGTATATTTGAACCTGTATAATAATATATAGTCTAGCGCTTTACGGAAGACAATGTATGTAT
TTCGGTTC
